>Addgene plasmid #110231 | pAW8_yECitrine | depositor full sequence | sequence record 207504 | Full Sequence
CAAAAAGTTAGGTGTAACAGAAAATCATGAAACTATGATTTCTAATTTATATATTGGAGGATTTTCTCTA
AAAAAAAAAATACAACAAATAAAAAACACTCAATGACCTGACCATTTGATGGAGTTTAAGTCAATACCTT
CTTGAACCATTTCCCATAATGGTGAAAGTTCCCTCAAGAATTTTACTCTGTCAGAAACGGCCTTAACGAC
GTAGTCGATCCGGACGATGGCCAACCTTCCAATTCATTAAATCGAGTCCTCCATCAGATGATTTACAAGG
TTTTGCATAGAATCCCTAAGTAAGAGAAGTTGTTAGTGATTTCTTCAAGTTTACTAAAATTTACATACAA
ATGGATGATCTCTTCTCCATTGTTTCCTTTCTTCTTGCAAACGCGTTTTACAAAGAGATGACATGCTATT
TTCTGATTATTTTTTTCTATAGTTTTCTATTTTGTACGTCCTTGGGAGTCCGAAATGTAAAATCGGGGTA
TGGTTAGTAGCGGCAGCGTTCATTATGGTATATAAAAGATAAAAAGTAGGGGCAAGCGAGACAGAATGGG
ATACAAGGGCATCGTCTATAATTATAGCTAAAAATTGTATTTTAATTTGTATTTTTTGTAATTTTATTTC
TCATTGTTTTACTTAAAATGAATGCGAATTAGAGAAAACTTCAACGAAATGTCAAAATAAGCTCAGCAAA
ATATACAATTTTAGGGAAAGCGATCAGCAACTTATTCTCCGGTGTAGATTCTTTTTCTTCATAAATTCCA
ACAATGTAACTGCCAATTGATTTTTCTCTAGATGCTAATAAATTGAAACTAATGAATATAATAACACAGG
TTTTGATAAATTGTAAACTCTTACTCAAAAAAAGAATGTTAAAACTAATTTAACCTTTTTATAAAGGCTC
ATGGCGTTAAAGAGGATAGTAAAAATTCTACAATTTTTTAATTTAATGTCACAATTGTCTTGCGAATATA
ATTCTATTAATTTTCGCTAACTGCTGTTTTAGTACTATTACTTTCAATATGCCTTATATGCAACTTTAAT
TCATGAAGAATGCAATATTTTTGCAATCTTTCTTGTACTGAGCGCTTTTTATCATTTAGTACTCATTATT
TAATTTTTCAGTAAAGGGCAATAAATAAATTTGTAGAAGATGCAATGTAATCTCCTCTATCCTTTTGCTC
ATATGTTTATGAGTATACCTAGTCTAGAAAGGCTTGTATTTAAAATATTATTCAATAAAAATTCACAATT
TTTACGACATGTGCTACCATTCACTTAACTTCCTGATTATAAAATTGGTTCGTTTATACTAATTACTTAA
GTACCTTTAACTAAACAAAATGCCTATATATATATTAATTTACAATGAGTGTCAGATAAGTCACTATGTC
CGAGTGGTTAAGGAGTTAGACTCGCCATCGATGGTATGGTGCACTCTCAGTACAATCTGCTCTGATGCCG
CATAGTTAAGCCAGCCCCGACACCCGCCAACACCCGCTGACGCGCCCTGACGGGCTTGTCTGCTCCCGGC
ATCCGCTTACAGACAAGCTGTGACCGTCTCCGGGAGCTGCATGTGTCAGAGGTTTTCACCGTCATCACCG
AAACGCGCGAGACGAAAGGGCCTCGTGATACGCCTATTTTTATAGGTTAATGTCATGATAATAATGGTTT
CTTAGACGTCAGGTGGCACTTTTCGGGGAAATGTGCGCGGAACCCCTATTTGTTTATTTTTCTAAATACA
TTCAAATATGTATCCGCTCATGAGACAATAACCCTGATAAATGCTTCAATAATATTGAAAAAGGAAGAGT
ATGAGTATTCAACATTTCCGTGTCGCCCTTATTCCCTTTTTTGCGGCATTTTGCCTTCCTGTTTTTGCTC
ACCCAGAAACGCTGGTGAAAGTAAAAGATGCTGAAGATCAGTTGGGTGCACGAGTGGGTTACATCGAACT
GGATCTCAACAGCGGTAAGATCCTTGAGAGTTTTCGCCCCGAAGAACGTTTTCCAATGATGAGCACTTTT
AAAGTTCTGCTATGTGGCGCGGTATTATCCCGTATTGACGCCGGGCAAGAGCAACTCGGTCGCCGCATAC
ACTATTCTCAGAATGACTTGGTTGAGTACTCACCAGTCACAGAAAAGCATCTTACGGATGGCATGACAGT
AAGAGAATTATGCAGTGCTGCCATAACCATGAGTGATAACACTGCGGCCAACTTACTTCTGACAACGATC
GGAGGACCGAAGGAGCTAACCGCTTTTTTGCACAACATGGGGGATCATGTAACTCGCCTTGATCGTTGGG
AACCGGAGCTGAATGAAGCCATACCAAACGACGAGCGTGACACCACGATGCCTGTAGCAATGGCAACAAC
GTTGCGCAAACTATTAACTGGCGAACTACTTACTCTAGCTTCCCGGCAACAATTAATAGACTGGATGGAG
GCGGATAAAGTTGCAGGACCACTTCTGCGCTCGGCCCTTCCGGCTGGCTGGTTTATTGCTGATAAATCTG
GAGCCGGTGAGCGTGGGTCTCGCGGTATCATTGCAGCACTGGGGCCAGATGGTAAGCCCTCCCGTATCGT
AGTTATCTACACGACGGGGAGTCAGGCCACTATGGATGAACGAAATAGACAGATCGCTGAGATAGGTGCC
TCACTGATTAAGCATTGGTAACTGTCAGACCAAGTTTACTCATATATACTTTAGATTGATTTAAAACTTC
ATTTTTAATTTAAAAGGATCTAGGTGAAGATCCTTTTTGATAATCTCATGACCAAAATCCCTTAACGTGA
GTTTTCGTTCCACTGAGCGTCAGACCCCGTAGAAAAGATCAAAGGATCTTCTTGAGATCCTTTTTTTCTG
CGCGTAATCTGCTGCTTGCAAACAAAAAAACCACCGCTACCAGCGGTGGTTTGTTTGCCGGATCAAGAGC
TACCAACTCTTTTTCCGAAGGTAACTGGCTTCAGCAGAGCGCAGATACCAAATACTGTTCTTCTAGTGTA
GCCGTAGTTAGGCCACCACTTCAAGAACTCTGTAGCACCGCCTACATACCTCGCTCTGCTAATCCTGTTA
CCAGTGGCTGCTGCCAGTGGCGATAAGTCGTGTCTTACCGGGTTGGACTCAAGACGATAGTTACCGGATA
AGGCGCAGCGGTCGGGCTGAACGGGGGGTTCGTGCACACAGCCCAGCTTGGAGCGAACGACCTACACCGA
ACTGAGATACCTACAGCGTGAGCTATGAGAAAGCGCCACGCTTCCCGAAGGGAGAAAGGCGGACAGGTAT
CCGGTAAGCGGCAGGGTCGGAACAGGAGAGCGCACGAGGGAGCTTCCAGGGGGAAACGCCTGGTATCTTT
ATAGTCCTGTCGGGTTTCGCCACCTCTGACTTGAGCGTCGATTTTTGTGATGCTCGTCAGGGGGGCGGAG
CCTATGGAAAAACGCCAGCAACGCGGCCTTTTTACGGTTCCTGGCCTTTTGCTGGCCTTTTGCTCACATG
TTCTTTCCTGCGTTATCCCCTGATTCTGTGGATAACCGTATTACCGCCTTTGAGTGAGCTGATACCGCTC
GCCGCAGCCGAACGACCGAGCGCAGCGAGTCAGTGAGCGAGGAAGCGGAAGAGCGCCCAATACGCAAACC
GCCTCTCCCCGCGCGTTGGCCGATTCATTAATGCAGCTGGCACGACAGGTTTCCCGACTGGAAAGCGGGC
AGTGAGCGCAACGCAATTAATGTGAGTTAGCTCACTCATTAGGCACCCCAGGCTTTACACTTTATGCTTC
CGGCTCGTATGTTGTGTGGAATTGTGAGCGGATAACAATTTCACACAGGAAACAGCTATGACCATGATTA
CGCCAAGCTTGCATGCGCGGCCGCATAACTTCGTATAGCATACATTATACGAAGTTATGCATGCTCATGT
CTAAAGGTGAAGAATTATTCACTGGTGTTGTCCCAATTTTGGTTGAATTAGATGGTGATGTTAATGGTCA
CAAATTTTCTGTCTCCGGTGAAGGTGAAGGTGATGCTACTTACGGTAAATTGACCTTAAAATTTATTTGT
ACTACTGGTAAATTGCCAGTTCCATGGCCAACCTTAGTCACTACTTTAGGTTATGGTTTGATGTGTTTTG
CTAGATACCCAGATCATATGAAACAACATGACTTTTTCAAGTCTGCCATGCCAGAAGGTTATGTTCAAGA
AAGAACTATTTTTTTCAAAGATGACGGTAACTACAAGACCAGAGCTGAAGTCAAGTTTGAAGGTGATACC
TTAGTTAATAGAATCGAATTAAAAGGTATTGATTTTAAAGAAGATGGTAACATTTTAGGTCACAAATTGG
AATACAACTATAACTCTCACAATGTTTACATCATGGCTGACAAACAAAAGAATGGTATCAAAGTTAACTT
CAAAATTAGACACAACATTGAAGATGGTTCTGTTCAATTAGCTGACCATTATCAACAAAATACTCCAATT
GGTGATGGTCCAGTCTTGTTACCAGACAACCATTACTTATCCTATCAATCTGCCTTATCCAAAGATCCAA
ACGAAAAGAGAGACCACATGGTCTTGTTAGAATTTGTTACTGCTGCTGGTATTACCCATGGTATGGATGA
ATTGTACAAATAAGGCGCGCCACTTCTAAATAAGCGAATTTCTTATGATTTATGATTTTTATTATTAAAT
AAGTTATAAAAAAAATAAGTGTATACAAATTTTAAAGTGACTCTTAGGTTTTAAAACGAAAATTCTTATT
CTTGAGTAACTCTTTCCTGTAGGTCAGGTTGCTTTCTCAGGTATAGTATGAGGTCGCTCTTATTGACCAC
ACCTCTACCGGCAGATCCGCTAGGGATAACAGGGTAATATAGATCTGTTTAGCTTGCCTCGTCCCCGCCG
GGTCACCCGGCCAGCGACATGGAGGCCCAGAATACCCTCCTTGACAGTCTTGACGTGCGCAGCTCAGGGG
CATGATGTGACTGTCGCCCGTACATTTAGCCCATACATCCCCATGTATAATCATTTGCATCCATACATTT
TGATGGCCGCACGGCGCGAAGCAAAAATTACGGCTCCTCGCTGCAGACCTGCGAGCAGGGAAACGCTCCC
CTCACAGACGCGTTGAATTGTCCCCACGCCGCGCCCCTGTAGAGAAATATAAAAGGTTAGGATTTGCCAC
TGAGGTTCTTCTTTCATATACTTCCTTTTAAAATCTTGCTAGGATACAGTTCTCACATCACATCCGAACA
TAAACAACCATGGGTAAGGAAAAGACTCACGTTTCGAGGCCGCGATTAAATTCCAACATGGATGCTGATT
TATATGGGTATAAATGGGCTCGCGATAATGTCGGGCAATCAGGTGCGACAATCTATCGATTGTATGGGAA
GCCCGATGCGCCAGAGTTGTTTCTGAAACATGGCAAAGGTAGCGTTGCCAATGATGTTACAGATGAGATG
GTCAGACTAAACTGGCTGACGGAATTTATGCCTCTTCCGACCATCAAGCATTTTATCCGTACTCCTGATG
ATGCATGGTTACTCACCACTGCGATCCCCGGCAAAACAGCATTCCAGGTATTAGAAGAATATCCTGATTC
AGGTGAAAATATTGTTGATGCGCTGGCAGTGTTCCTGCGCCGGTTGCATTCGATTCCTGTTTGTAATTGT
CCTTTTAACAGCGATCGCGTATTTCGTCTCGCTCAGGCGCAATCACGAATGAATAACGGTTTGGTTGATG
CGAGTGATTTTGATGACGAGCGTAATGGCTGGCCTGTTGAACAAGTCTGGAAAGAAATGCATAAGCTTTT
GCCATTCTCACCGGATTCAGTCGTCACTCATGGTGATTTCTCACTTGATAACCTTATTTTTGACGAGGGG
AAATTAATAGGTTGTATTGATGTTGGACGAGTCGGAATCGCAGACCGATACCAGGATCTTGCCATCCTAT
GGAACTGCCTCGGTGAGTTTTCTCCTTCATTACAGAAACGGCTTTTTCAAAAATATGGTATTGATAATCC
TGATATGAATAAATTGCAGTTTCATTTGATGCTCGATGAGTTTTTCTAATCAGTACTGACAATAAAAAGA
TTCTTGTTTTCAAGAACTTGTCATTTGTATAGTTTTTTTATATTGTAGTTGTTCTATTTTAATCAAATGT
TAGCGTGATTTATATTTTTTTTCGCCTCGACATCATCTGCCCAGATGCGAAGTTAAGTGCGCAGAAAGTA
ATATCATGCGTCAATCGTATGTGAATGCTGGTCGCTATACTGCTGTCGATTCGATACTAACGCCGCCATC
CAGTCGACGAACTAGTATAACTTCGTATATGGTATTATATACGAAGTTATGCGGCCGCTGAATTCACTGG
CCGTCGTTTTACAACGTCGTGACTGGGAAAACCCTGGCGTTACCCAACTTAATCGCCTTGCAGCACATCC
CCCTTTCGCCAGCTGGCGTAATAGCGAAGAGGCCCGCACCGATCGCCCTTCCCAACAGTTGCGCAGCCTG
AATGGCGAATGGCGCCTGATGCGGTATTTTCTCCTTACGCATCTGTGCGGTATTTCACACCGCATACCAT
CGTCCGGATCAATGAAGTAGATGAGTTTACTACCTGTATATACTTTTTTTTTTGTCAAAGTCACTTTTAT
GGCATTTCCATGTTGAAGGATTAGCCACAGCACTAAATTTTCAGCGTATGATTGCTTTTAAATATTTAAT
TTTCATCGTTTTTTAATTAATATTCAAAACGATTTAATGCCTTCTACATCTGAAGTCAAGCTCATAGACT
CGGGTTGGGTAGCTAAAACTACATCTAACACGAAGGGGTATAGCCTTCTTAAAGTATACTCATGTATAAA
CGTTTTGGGTTCATATTTTTGGGCCACGTGGTTTATAAAAATTCTTAACTACACCACTCGGTATCCCGCA
CCCGTCTACGTTTCTACGATTTCGAGCTAATATTGAGTAAAGTGATTAGCAAAAAAAATAAAAGTACTCG
TTGTCGGAGATCAAGAATTTTTCTATTATCTCATCTAAACCACTTTCTAAAAGCGAAAAACAAAATCGTA
ATATGCAGCTTGAATGGGCTTCCATAGTTTGAAAGAAAAACCCTAGCAGTACTGGCAAGGGAGACATTCC
TTTTACCTGGCTAATCGCCATCTTCCAGCAGGCGCACCATTGCCCCTGTTTCACTATCCAGGTTACGGAT
ATAGTTCATGACAATATTTACATTGGTCCAGCCACCAGCTTGCATGATCTCCGGTATTGAAACTCCAGCG
CGGGCCATATCTCGCGCGGCTCCGACACGGGCACTGTGTCCAGACCAGGCCAGGTATCTCTGACCAGAGT
CATCCTTAGCGCCGTAAATCAATCGATGAGTTGCTTCAAAAATCCCTTCCAGGGCGCGAGTTGATAGCTG
GCTGGTGGCAGATGGCGCGGCAACACCATTTTTTCTGACCCGGCAAAACAGGTAGTTATTCGGATCATCA
GCTACACCAGAGACGGAAATCCATCGCTCGACCAGTTTAGTTACCCCCAGGCTAAGTGCCTTCTCTACAC
CTGCGGTGCTAACCAGCGTTTTCGTTCTGCCAATATGGATTAACATTCTCCCACCGTCAGTACGTGAGAT
ATCTTTAACCCTGATCCTGGCAATTTCGGCTATACGTAACAGGGTGTTATAAGCAATCCCCAGAAATGCC
AGATTACGTATATCCTGGCAGCGATCGCTATTTTCCATGAGTGAACGAACCTGGTCGAAATCAGTGCGTT
CGAACGCTAGAGCCTGTTTTGCACGTTCACCGGCATCAACGTTTTCTTTTCGGATCCGCCGCATAACCAG
TGAAACAGCATTGCTGTCACTTGGTCGTGGCAGCCCGGACCGACGATGAAGCATGTTTAGCTGGCCCAAA
TGTTGCTGGATAGTTTTTACTGCCAGACCGCGCGCCTGAAGATATAGAAGATAATCGCGAACATCTTCAG
GTTCTGCGGGAAACCATTTCCGGTTATTCAACTTGCACCATGCCGCCCACGACCGGCAAACGGACAGAAG
CATTTTCCAGGTATGCTCAGAAAACGCCTGGCGATCCCTGAACATGTCCATCAGGTTCTTGCGAACCTCA
TCACTCGTTGCATCGACCGGTAACTTTTAGATTAACATTTGTTTAAATATGAAATTAGGCAATGTAACAT
ACTGCAGGCAAATTTTGGTGTACGGTAAGTAAATTGGACATATGATTTAACAAAGCGACTATAAGTCAGA
AAGTGAGAATGAGATTGAAATAATTAATTCAACTTATTCAATTGATGATATGCCAGGATTCCTCTTCCTT
TATATATCTTCAATGTTTCGATTAACAGGTCCATTATCCGGTTTTTAGTTTCGCTGCACATTGCCGAATG
ACAATCGGATTCCTTTAAGCTTTGCTTTTGCCCTGTTTTCTCTCCCCAGTAATCGTTGGGTGACTGAACC
ATCCAGTAGCCGAGAGTTACGTTTTTCCTGATTTAATAAATATCCATATCTATTTGTCTCGTGGTGTTTT
ACAGCAACTAACCGAAATTACTATTTTGCATCATCCAACCATAAAGAGACAACAATAATTCTAGAAAACA
TATAACAAGTGTTTTTTTCTATTTACGTCTCATACGCAAAGTCCACTTTACCATGTTTTGGAAACTTGTA
CCCAACCATTCATTTTTCGATTTTGTAATGAGGCTCTTTTCTTCTAACAATCATTGAGGTCATTATCATG
TGTCCTCACCTATTGTTTAAATTGAGGCTTGCGCTATTCCCAAAATTGTGGGTATTATTTTCATATATCA
GTATCTGCAATTTCGGTTCAACTCCGGAAGCTCGGTACCCAACTGTGGGAATACTCAGGTATCGTAAGAT
GCAAGAGTTCGAATCTCTTAGCAACCATTATTTTTTTTCTCTCAACATAACGAGAACACACAGGGGCGCT
ATCGCACAGAATCAAATTCGATGACTGGAAATTTTTTGTTAATTTCAGAGGTCGCCTGACGCATATACCT
TTTTCAACTGAAAAATTGGGAGAAAAAGGAAAGGTGAGAGCGCCGGAACCGGCTTTTCATATAGAATAGA
GAAGCGTTCATGACTAAATGCTTGCATCACAATACTTGAAGTTGACAATATTATTTAAGGACCTATTGTT
TTTTCCAATAGGTGGTTAGCAATCGTCTTACTTTCTAACTTTTCTTACCTTTTACATTTCAGCAATATAT
ATATATATATATATATATATTTCAAGGATATACCATTGTAATGTCTGCCCCTAAGAAGATCGTCGTTTTG
CCAGGTGACCACGTTGGTCAAGAAATCACAGCCGAAGCCATTAAGGTTCTTAAAGCTATTTCTGATGTTC
GTTCCAATGTCAAGTTCGATTTCGAAAATCATTTAATTGGTGGTGCTGCTATCGATGCTACAGGTGTTCC
ACTTCCAGATGAGGCGCTGGAAGCCTCCAAGAAGGCTGATGCCGTTTTGTTAGGTGCTGTGGGTGGTCCT
AAATGGGGTACCGGTAGTGTTAGACCTGAACAAGGTTTACTAAAAATCCGTAAAGAACTTCAATTGTACG
CCAACTTAAGACCATGTAACTTTGCATCCGACTCTCTTTTAGACTTATCTCCAATCAAGCCACAATTTGC
TAAAGGTACTGACTTCGTTGTTGTTAGAGAATTAGTGGGAGGTATTTACTTTGGTAAGAGAAAGGAAGAC
GATGGTGATGGTGTCGCTTGGGATAGTGAACAATACACCGTTCCAGAAGTGCAAAGAATCACAAGAATGG
CCGCTTTCATGGCCCTACAACATGAGCCACCATTGCCTATTTGGTCCTTGGATAAAGCTAATGTTTTGGC
CTCTTCAAGATTATGGAGAAAAACTGTGGAGGAAACCATCAAGAACGAATTTCCTACATTGAAAGTTCAA
CATCAATTGATTGATTCTGCCGCCATGATCCTAGTTAAGAACCCAACCCACCTAAATGGTATTATAATCA
CCAGCAACATGTTTGGTGATATCATCTCCGATGAAGCCTCCGTTATCCCAGGCTCCTTGGGTTTGTTGCC
ATCTGCGTCCTTGGCCTCTTTGCCAGACAAGAACACCGCATTTGGTTTGTACGAACCATGCCATGGTTCC
GCTCCAGATTTGCCAAAGAATAAGGTCAACCCTATCGCCACTATCTTGTCTGCTGCAATGATGTTGAAAT
TGTCATTGAACTTGCCTGAAGAAGGTAAAGCCATTGAAGATGCAGTTAAAAAGGTTTTGGATGCAGGTAT
CAGAACTGGTGATTTAGGTGGTTCCAACAGTACCACCGAAGTCGGTGATGCTGTCGCCGAAGAAGTTAAG
AAAATCCTTGCTTAAAAAGATTCTCTTTTTTTGTGATATTTGTACATAAACTTTATAAATGAAATTCATA
ATAGAAACGACACGAAATTACAAAATGGAATATGTTCATAGGGTAGACGAAACTATATACGCAATCTACA
TACATTTATCAAGAAGGAGAAAAAGGAGGATGTAAAGGAATACAGGTAAGCAAATTGATACTAATGGCTC
AACGTGATAAGGAAAAAGAATTGCACTTTAACATTAATATTGACAAGGAGGAGGGCATCACA
Features (pLannotate 1.2.2; 24 found; start..end, strand, type, name):
    103..243     -  CDS            NFS1 (fragment): NFS1_YEAST - Also known as SPL1 From Saccharomyces cerevisiae (strain ATCC 204508 / S288c) (Baker's yeast).
    349..414     -  CDS            hus5 (fragment): UBC9_SCHPO - Also known as ubc9. Experimental evidence at protein level: Swiss-Prot protein existence level 1. Catalyzes the covalent attachment of ubiquitin-like protein SUMO/Smt3 to other proteins. Required for efficient recovery from DNA damage or S-phase arrest and normal mitosis. This may be as part of a checkpoint independent recovery process. From Schizosaccharomyces pombe (strain 972 / ATCC 24843) (Fission yeast).
    575..1356    +  rep_origin     ars1: Schizosaccharomyces pombe autonomously replicating sequence ars1
   1435..1484    -  misc_feature   bom (fragment): basis of mobility region from pBR322
   1586..1621    -  CDS            rop (fragment): Rop protein, which maintains plasmids at low copy number; rop
   1716..1820    +  promoter       AmpR promoter: bla
   1821..2681    +  CDS            AmpR: β-lactamase; bla; confers resistance to ampicillin, carbenicillin, and related antibiotics
   2852..3440    +  rep_origin     ori: high-copy-number ColE1/pMB1/pBR322/pUC origin of replication
   3623..3715    +  CDS            lacI (fragment): lac repressor; lacI; The lac repressor binds to the lac operator to inhibit transcription in E. coli. This inhibition can be relieved by adding lactose or isopropyl-β-D-thiogalactopyranoside (IPTG).
   3728..3749    +  protein_bind   CAP binding site: CAP binding activates transcription in the presence of cAMP. E. coli catabolite activator protein
   3764..3794    +  promoter       lac promoter: promoter for the E. coli lac operon
   3802..3818    +  protein_bind   lac operator: The lac repressor binds to the lac operator to inhibit transcription in E. coli. This inhibition can be relieved by adding lactose or isopropyl-β-D-thiogalactopyranoside (IPTG). lac repressor encoded by lacI
   3875..3908    +  protein_bind   loxP: Cre-mediated recombination occurs in the 8-bp core sequence (GCATACAT). Cre recombinase
   3917..4633    +  CDS            yeGFP: yeast-enhanced green fluorescent protein codons optimized for translation in S. cerevisiae and C. albicans
   4654..4841    +  terminator     ADH1 terminator: S. cerevisiae ADH1; transcription terminator for the S. cerevisiae alcohol dehydrogenase 1 (ADH1) gene
   4916..6272    +  gene           kanMX: yeast selectable marker conferring kanamycin resistance (Wach et al., 1994)
   6362..6519    +  CDS            lacZα (fragment): LacZα fragment of β-galactosidase; lacZ fragment
   6525..6576    -  misc_feature   bom (fragment): basis of mobility region from pBR322
   6587..6603    +  CDS            calmodulin (fragment): calcium-binding protein
   7151..8143    -  CDS            Cre: site-specific recombinase Cre is a site-specific recombinase from bacteriophage P1. Recombination occurs at loxP sequences.
   8193..8231    -  CDS            Cre (fragment): site-specific recombinase Cre is a site-specific recombinase from bacteriophage P1. Recombination occurs at loxP sequences.
   8233..8843    -  promoter       nmt1 promoter (fragment): wild-type nmt1 promoter from Schizosaccharomyces pombe, conferring strong thiamine-repressible expression
   8861..9250    +  promoter       LEU2 promoter: S. cerevisiae LEU2
   9281..10372   +  CDS            LEU2: LEU3_YEAST - Experimental evidence at protein level: Swiss-Prot protein existence level 1. Catalyzes the oxidation of 3-carboxy-2-hydroxy-4- methylpentanoate (3-isopropylmalate) to 3-carboxy-4-methyl-2- oxopentanoate. The product decarboxylates to 4-methyl-2 oxopentanoate. From Saccharomyces cerevisiae (strain ATCC 204508 / S288c) (Baker's yeast).
