>Addgene plasmid #110231 | pAW8_yECitrine | addgene full sequence | sequence record 214931 | Addgene NGS Result
CAAAAAGTTAGGTGTAACAGAAAATCATGAAACTATGATTTCTAATTTATATATTGGAGGATTTTCTCTA
AAAAAAAAAATACAACAAATAAAAAACACTCAATGACCTGACCATTTGATGGAGTTTAAGTCAATACCTT
CTTGAACCATTTCCCATAATGGTGAAAGTTCCCTCAAGAATTTTACTCTGTCAGAAACGGCCTTAACGAC
GTAGTCGATCCGGACGATGGCCAACCTTCCAATTCATTAAATCGAGTCCTCCATCAGATGATTTACAAGG
TTTTGCATAGAATCCCTAAGTAAGAGAAGTTGTTAGTGATTTCTTCAAGTTTACTAAAATTTACATACAA
ATGGATGATCTCTTCTCCATTGTTTCCTTTCTTCTTGCAAACGCGTTTTACAAAGAGATGACATGCTATT
TTCTGATTATTTTTTTCTATAGTTTTCTATTTTGTACGTCCTTGGGAGTCCGAAATGTAAAATCGGGGTA
TGGTTAGTAGCGGCAGCGTTCATTATGGTATATAAAAGATAAAAAGTAGGGGCAAGCGAGACAGAATGGG
ATACAAGGGCATCGTCTATAATTATAGCTAAAAATTGTATTTTAATTTGTATTTTTTGTAATTTTATTTC
TCATTGTTTTACTTAAAATGAATGCGAATTAGAGAAAACTTCAACGAAATGTCAAAATAAGCTCAGCAAA
ATATACAATTTTAGGGAAAGCGATCAGCAACTTATTCTCCGTTGTAGATTCTTTTTCTTCATAAATTCCA
ACAATGTAACTGCCAATTGATTTTTCTCTAGATGCTAATAAATTGAAACTAATGAATATAATAACACAGG
TTTTGATAAATTGTAAACTCTTACTCAAAAAAAGAATGTTAAAACTAATTTAACCTTTTTATAAAGGCTC
ATGGCGTTAAAGAGGATAGTAAAAATTCTACAATTTTTTAATTTAATGTCACAATTGTCTTGCGAATATA
ATTCTATTAATTTTCGCTAACTGCTGTTTTAGTACTATTACTTTCAATATGCCTTATATGCAACTTTAAT
TCATGAAGAATGCAATATTTTTGCAATCTTTCTTGTACTGAGCGCTTTTTATCATTTAGTACTCATTATT
TAATTTTTCAGTAAAGGGCAATAAATAAATTTGTAGAAGATGCAATGTAATCTCCTCTATCCTTTTGCTC
ATATGTTTATGAGTATACCTAGTCTAGAAAGGCTTGTATTTAAAATATTATTCAATAAAAATTCACAATT
TTTACGACATGTGCTACCATTCACTTAACTTCCTGATTATAAAATTGGTTCGTTTATACTAATTACTTAA
GTACCTTTAACTAAACAAAATGCCTATATATATATTAATTTACAATGAGTGTCAGATAAGTCACTATGTC
CGAGTGGTTAAGGAGTTAGACTCGCCATCGATGGTATGGTGCACTCTCAGTACAATCTGCTCTGATGCCG
CATAGTTAAGCCAGCCCCGACACCCGCCAACACCCGCTGACGCGCCCTGACGGGCTTGTCTGCTCCCGGC
ATCCGCTTACAGACAAGCTGTGACCGTCTCCGGGAGCTGCATGTGTCAGAGGTTTTCACCGTCATCACCG
AAACGCGCGAGACGAAAGGGCCTCGTGATACGCCTATTTTTATAGGTTAATGTCATGATAATAATGGTTT
CTTAGACGTCAGGTGGCACTTTTCGGGGAAATGTGCGCGGAACCCCTATTTGTTTATTTTTCTAAATACA
TTCAAATATGTATCCGCTCATGAGACAATAACCCTGATAAATGCTTCAATAATATTGAAAAAGGAAGAGT
ATGAGTATTCAACATTTCCGTGTCGCCCTTATTCCCTTTTTTGCGGCATTTTGCCTTCCTGTTTTTGCTC
ACCCAGAAACGCTGGTGAAAGTAAAAGATGCTGAAGATCAGTTGGGTGCACGAGTGGGTTACATCGAACT
GGATCTCAACAGCGGTAAGATCCTTGAGAGTTTTCGCCCCGAAGAACGTTTTCCAATGATGAGCACTTTT
AAAGTTCTGCTATGTGGCGCGGTATTATCCCGTATTGACGCCGGGCAAGAGCAACTCGGTCGCCGCATAC
ACTATTCTCAGAATGACTTGGTTGAGTACTCACCAGTCACAGAAAAGCATCTTACGGATGGCATGACAGT
AAGAGAATTATGCAGTGCTGCCATAACCATGAGTGATAACACTGCGGCCAACTTACTTCTGACAACGATC
GGAGGACCGAAGGAGCTAACCGCTTTTTTGCACAACATGGGGGATCATGTAACTCGCCTTGATCGTTGGG
AACCGGAGCTGAATGAAGCCATACCAAACGACGAGCGTGACACCACGATGCCTGTAGCAATGGCAACAAC
GTTGCGCAAACTATTAACTGGCGAACTACTTACTCTAGCTTCCCGGCAACAATTAATAGACTGGATGGAG
GCGGATAAAGTTGCAGGACCACTTCTGCGCTCGGCCCTTCCGGCTGGCTGGTTTATTGCTGATAAATCTG
GAGCCGGTGAGCGTGGGTCTCGCGGTATCATTGCAGCACTGGGGCCAGATGGTAAGCCCTCCCGTATCGT
AGTTATCTACACGACGGGGAGTCAGGCAACTATGGATGAACGAAATAGACAGATCGCTGAGATAGGTGCC
TCACTGATTAAGCATTGGTAACTGTCAGACCAAGTTTACTCATATATACTTTAGATTGATTTAAAACTTC
ATTTTTAATTTAAAAGGATCTAGGTGAAGATCCTTTTTGATAATCTCATGACCAAAATCCCTTAACGTGA
GTTTTCGTTCCACTGAGCGTCAGACCCCGTAGAAAAGATCAAAGGATCTTCTTGAGATCCTTTTTTTCTG
CGCGTAATCTGCTGCTTGCAAACAAAAAAACCACCGCTACCAGCGGTGGTTTGTTTGCCGGATCAAGAGC
TACCAACTCTTTTTCCGAAGGTAACTGGCTTCAGCAGAGCGCAGATACCAAATACTGTTCTTCTAGTGTA
GCCGTAGTTAGGCCACCACTTCAAGAACTCTGTAGCACCGCCTACATACCTCGCTCTGCTAATCCTGTTA
CCAGTGGCTGCTGCCAGTGGCGATAAGTCGTGTCTTACCGGGTTGGACTCAAGACGATAGTTACCGGATA
AGGCGCAGCGGTCGGGCTGAACGGGGGGTTCGTGCACACAGCCCAGCTTGGAGCGAACGACCTACACCGA
ACTGAGATACCTACAGCGTGAGCTATGAGAAAGCGCCACGCTTCCCGAAGGGAGAAAGGCGGACAGGTAT
CCGGTAAGCGGCAGGGTCGGAACAGGAGAGCGCACGAGGGAGCTTCCAGGGGGAAACGCCTGGTATCTTT
ATAGTCCTGTCGGGTTTCGCCACCTCTGACTTGAGCGTCGATTTTTGTGATGCTCGTCAGGGGGGCGGAG
CCTATGGAAAAACGCCAGCAACGCGGCCTTTTTACGGTTCCTGGCCTTTTGCTGGCCTTTTGCTCACATG
TTCTTTCCTGCGTTATCCCCTGATTCTGTGGATAACCGTATTACCGCCTTTGAGTGAGCTGATACCGCTC
GCCGCAGCCGAACGACCGAGCGCAGCGAGTCAGTGAGCGAGGAAGCGGAAGAGCGCCCAATACGCAAACC
GCCTCTCCCCGCGCGTTGGCCGATTCATTAATGCAGCTGGCACGACAGGTTTCCCGACTGGAAAGCGGGC
AGTGAGCGCAACGCAATTAATGTGAGTTAGCTCACTCATTAGGCACCCCAGGCTTTACACTTTATGCTTC
CGGCTCGTATGTTGTGTGGAATTGTGAGCGGATAACAATTTCACACAGGAAACAGCTATGACCATGATTA
CGCCAAGCTTGCATGCGCGGCCGCATAACTTCGTATAGCATACATTATACGAAGTTATGCATGCTCATGT
CTAAAGGTGAAGAATTATTCACTGGTGTTGTCCCAATTTTGGTTGAATTAGATGGTGATGTTAATGGTCA
CAAATTTTCTGTCTCCGGTGAAGGTGAAGGTGATGCTACTTACGGTAAATTGACCTTAAAATTTATTTGT
ACTACTGGTAAATTGCCAGTTCCATGGCCAACCTTAGTCACTACTTTAGGTTATGGTTTGATGTGTTTTG
CTAGATACCCAGATCATATGAAACAACATGACTTTTTCAAGTCTGCCATGCCAGAAGGTTATGTTCAAGA
AAGAACTATTTTTTTCAAAGATGACGGTAACTACAAGACCAGAGCTGAAGTCAAGTTTGAAGGTGATACC
TTAGTTAATAGAATCGAATTAAAAGGTATTGATTTTAAAGAAGATGGTAACATTTTAGGTCACAAATTGG
AATACAACTATAACTCTCACAATGTTTACATCATGGCTGACAAACAAAAGAATGGTATCAAAGTTAACTT
CAAAATTAGACACAACATTGAAGATGGTTCTGTTCAATTAGCTGACCATTATCAACAAAATACTCCAATT
GGTGATGGTCCAGTCTTGTTACCAGACAACCATTACTTATCCTATCAATCTGCCTTATCCAAAGATCCAA
ACGAAAAGAGAGACCACATGGTCTTGTTAGAATTTGTTACTGCTGCTGGTATTACCCATGGTATTGATGA
ATTGTACAAATAAGGCGCGCCACTTCTAAATAAGCGAATTTCTTATGATTTATGATTTTTATTATTAAAT
AAGTTATAAAAAAAATAAGTGTATACAAATTTTAAAGTGACTCTTAGGTTTTAAAACGAAAATTCTTATT
CTTGAGTAACTCTTTCCTGTAGGTCAGGTTGCTTTCTCAGGTATAGTATGAGGTCGCTCTTATTGACCAC
ACCTCTACCGGCAGATCCGCTAGGGATAACAGGGTAATATAGATCTGTTTAGCTTGCCTCGTCCCCGCCG
GGTCACCCGGCCAGCGACATGGAGGCCCAGAATACCCTCCTTGACAGTCTTGACGTGCGCAGCTCAGGGG
CATGATGTGACTGTCGCCCGTACATTTAGCCCATACATCCCCATGTATAATCATTTGCATCCATACATTT
TGATGGCCGCACGGCGCGAAGCAAAAATTACGGCTCCTCGCTGCAGACCTGCGAGCAGGGAAACGCTCCC
CTCACAGACGCGTTGAATTGTCCCCACGCCGCGCCCCTGTAGAGAAATATAAAAGGTTAGGATTTGCCAC
TGAGGTTCTTCTTTCATATACTTCCTTTTAAAATCTTGCTAGGATACAGTTCTCACATCACATCCGAACA
TAAACAACCATGGGTAAGGAAAAGACTCACGTTTCGAGGCCGCGATTAAATTCCAACATGGATGCTGATT
TATATGGGTATAAATGGGCTCGCGATAATGTCGGGCAATCAGGTGCGACAATCTATCGATTGTATGGGAA
GCCCGATGCGCCAGAGTTGTTTCTGAAACATGGCAAAGGTAGCGTTGCCAATGATGTTACAGATGAGATG
GTCAGACTAAACTGGCTGACGGAATTTATGCCTCTTCCGACCATCAAGCATTTTATCCGTACTCCTGATG
ATGCATGGTTACTCACCACTGCGATCCCCGGCAAAACAGCATTCCAGGTATTAGAAGAATATCCTGATTC
AGGTGAAAATATTGTTGATGCGCTGGCAGTGTTCCTGCGCCGGTTGCATTCGATTCCTGTTTGTAATTGT
CCTTTTAACAGCGATCGCGTATTTCGTCTCGCTCAGGCGCAATCACGAATGAATAACGGTTTGGTTGATG
CGAGTGATTTTGATGACGAGCGTAATGGCTGGCCTGTTGAACAAGTCTGGAAAGAAATGCATAAGCTTTT
GCCATTCTCACCGGATTCAGTCGTCACTCATGGTGATTTCTCACTTGATAACCTTATTTTTGACGAGGGG
AAATTAATAGGTTGTATTGATGTTGGACGAGTCGGAATCGCAGACCGATACCAGGATCTTGCCATCCTAT
GGAACTGCCTCGGTGAGTTTTCTCCTTCATTACAGAAACGGCTTTTTCAAAAATATGGTATTGATAATCC
TGATATGAATAAATTGCAGTTTCATTTGATGCTCGATGAGTTTTTCTAATCAGTACTGACAATAAAAAGA
TTCTTGTTTTCAAGAACTTGTCATTTGTATAGTTTTTTTATATTGTAGTTGTTCTATTTTAATCAAATGT
TAGCGTGATTTATATTTTTTTTCGCCTCGACATCATCTGCCCAGATGCGAAGTTAAGTGCGCAGAAAGTA
ATATCATGCGTCAATCGTATGTGAATGCTGGTCGCTATACTGCTGTCGATTCGATACTAACGCCGCCATC
CAGTCGACGAACTAGTATAACTTCGTATATGGTATTATATACGAAGTTATGCGGCCGCTGAATTCACTGG
CCGTCGTTTTACAACGTCGTGACTGGGAAAACCCTGGCGTTACCCAACTTAATCGCCTTGCAGCACATCC
CCCTTTCGCCAGCTGGCGTAATAGCGAAGAGGCCCGCACCGATCGCCCTTCCCAACAGTTGCGCAGCCTG
AATGGCGAATGGCGCCTGATGCGGTATTTTCTCCTTACGCATCTGTGCGGTATTTCACACCGCATACCAT
CGTCCGGATCAATGAAGTAGATGAGTTTACTACCTGTATATACTTTTTTTTTTGTCAAAGTCACTTTTAT
GGCATTTCCATGTTGAAGGATTAGCCACAGCACTAAATTTTCAGCGTATGATTGCTTTTAAATATTTAAT
TTTCATCGTTTTTTAATTAATATTCAAAACGATTTAATGCCTTCTACATCTGAAGTCAAGCTCATAGACT
CGGGTTGGGTAGCTAAAACTACATCTAACACGAAGGGGTATAGCCTTCTTAAAGTATACTCATGTATAAA
CGTTTTGGGTTCATATTTTTGGGCCACGTGGTTTATAAAAATTCTTAACTACACCACTCGGTATCCCGCA
CCCGTCTACGTTTCTACGATTTCGAGCTAATATTGAGTAAAGTGATTAGCAAAAAAAATAAAAGTACTCG
TTGTCGGAGATCAAGAATTTTTCTATTATCTCATCTAAACCACTTTCTAAAAGCGAAAAACAAAATCGTA
ATATGCAGCTTGAATGGGCTTCCATAGTTTGAAAGAAAAACCCTAGCAGTACTGGCAAGGGAGACATTCC
TTTTACCTGGCTAATCGCCATCTTCCAGCAGGCGCACCATTGCCCCTGTTTCACTATCCAGGTTACGGAT
ATAGTTCATGACAATATTTACATTGGTCCAGCCACCAGCTTGCATGATCTCCGGTATTGAAACTCCAGCG
CGGGCCATATCTCGCGCGGCTCCGACACGGGCACTGTGTCCAGACCAGGCCAGGTATCTCTGACCAGAGT
CATCCTTAGCGCCGTAAATCAATCGATGAGTTGCTTCAAAAATCCCTTCCAGGGCGCGAGTTGATAGCTG
GCTGGTGGCAGATGGCGCGGCAACACCATTTTTTCTGACCCGGCAAAACAGGTAGTTATTCGGATCATCA
GCTACACCAGAGACGGAAATCCATCGCTCGACCAGTTTAGTTACCCCCAGGCTAAGTGCCTTCTCTACAC
CTGCGGTGCTAACCAGCGTTTTCGTTCTGCCAATATGGATTAACATTCTCCCACCGTCAGTACGTGAGAT
ATCTTTAACCCTGATCCTGGCAATTTCGGCTATACGTAACAGGGTGTTATAAGCAATCCCCAGAAATGCC
AGATTACGTATATCCTGGCAGCGATCGCTATTTTCCATGAGTGAACGAACCTGGTCGAAATCAGTGCGTT
CGAACGCTAGAGCCTGTTTTGCACGTTCACCGGCATCAACGTTTTCTTTTCGGATCCGCCGCATAACCAG
TGAAACAGCATTGCTGTCACTTGGTCGTGGCAGCCCGGACCGACGATGAAGCATGTTTAGCTGGCCCAAA
TGTTGCTGGATAGTTTTTACTGCCAGACCGCGCGCCTGAAGATATAGAAGATAATCGCGAACATCTTCAG
GTTCTGCGGGAAACCATTTCCGGTTATTCAACTTGCACCATGCCGCCCACGACCGGCAAACGGACAGAAG
CATTTTCCAGGTATGCTCAGAAAACGCCTGGCGATCCCTGAACATGTCCATCAGGTTCTTGCGAACCTCA
TCACTCGTTGCATCGACCGGTAACTTTTAGATTAACATTTGTTTAAATATGAAATTAGGCAATGTAACAT
ACTGCAGGCAAATTTTGGTGTACGGTAAGTAAATTGGACATATGATTTAACAAAGCGACTATAAGTCAGA
AAGTGAGAATGAGATTGAAATAATTAATTCAACTTATTCAATTGATGATATGCCAGGATTCCTCTTCCTT
TATCTTCAATGTTTCGATTAACAGGTCCATTATCCGGTTTTTAGTTTCGCTGCACATTGCCGAATGACAA
TCGGATTCCTTTAAGCTTTGCTTTTGCCCTGTTTTCTCTCCCCAGTAATCGTTGGGTGACTGAACCATCC
AGTAGCCGAGAGTTACGTTTTTCCTGATTTAATAAATATCCATATCTATTTGTCTCGTGGTGTTTTACAG
CAACTAACCGAAATTACTATTTTGCATCATCCAACCATAAAGAGACAACAATAATTCTAGAAAACATATA
ACAAGTGTTTTTTTCTATTTACGTCTCATACGCAAAGTCCACTTTACCATGTTTTGGAAACTTGTACCCA
ACCATTCATTTTTCGATTTTGTAATGAGGCTCTTTTCTTCTAACAATCATTGAGGTCATTATCATGTGTC
CTCACCTATTGTTTAAATTGAGGCTTGCGCTATTCCCAAAATTGTGGGTATTATTTTCATATATCAGTAT
CTGCAATTTCGGTTCAACTCCGGAAGCTCGGTACCCAACTGTGGGAATACTCAGGTATCGTAAGATGCAA
GAGTTCGAATCTCTTAGCAACCATTATTTTTTTTCTCTCAACATAACGAGAACACACAGGGGCGCTATCG
CACAGAATCAAATTCGATGACTGGAAATTTTTTGTTAATTTCAGAGGTCGCCTGACGCATATACCTTTTT
CAACTGAAAAATTGGGAGAAAAAGGAAAGGTGAGAGCGCCGGAACCGGCTTTTCATATAGAATAGAGAAG
CGTTCATGACTAAATGCTTGCATCACAATACTTGAAGTTGACAATATTATTTAAGGACCTATTGTTTTTT
CCAATAGGTGGTTAGCAATCGTCTTACTTTCTAACTTTTCTTACCTTTTACATTTCAGCAATATATATAT
ATATATATATATATATTTCAAGGATATACCATTGTAATGTCTGCCCCTAAGAAGATCGTCGTTTTGCCAG
GTGACCACGTTGGTCAAGAAATCACAGCCGAAGCCATTAAGGTTCTTAAAGCTATTTCTGATGTTCGTTC
CAATGTCAAGTTCGATTTCGAAAATCATTTAATTGGTGGTGCTGCTATCGATGCTACAGGTGTTCCACTT
CCAGATGAGGCGCTGGAAGCCTCCAAGAAGGCTGATGCCGTTTTGTTAGGTGCTGTGGGTGGTCCTAAAT
GGGGTACCGGTAGTGTTAGACCTGAACAAGGTTTACTAAAAATCCGTAAAGAACTTCAATTGTACGCCAA
CTTAAGACCATGTAACTTTGCATCCGACTCTCTTTTAGACTTATCTCCAATCAAGCCACAATTTGCTAAA
GGTACTGACTTCGTTGTTGTTAGAGAATTAGTGGGAGGTATTTACTTTGGTAAGAGAAAGGAAGACGATG
GTGATGGTGTCGCTTGGGATAGTGAACAATACACCGTTCCAGAAGTGCAAAGAATCACAAGAATGGCCGC
TTTCATGGCCCTACAACATGAGCCACCATTGCCTATTTGGTCCTTGGATAAAGCTAATGTTTTGGCCTCT
TCAAGATTATGGAGAAAAACTGTGGAGGAAACCATCAAGAACGAATTTCCTACATTGAAAGTTCAACATC
AATTGATTGATTCTGCCGCCATGATCCTAGTTAAGAACCCAACCCACCTAAATGGTATTATAATCACCAG
CAACATGTTTGGTGATATCATCTCCGATGAAGCCTCCGTTATCCCAGGCTCCTTGGGTTTGTTGCCATCT
GCGTCCTTGGCCTCTTTGCCAGACAAGAACACCGCATTTGGTTTGTACGAACCATGCCATGGTTCCGCTC
CAGATTTGCCAAAGAATAAGGTCAACCCTATCGCCACTATCTTGTCTGCTGCAATGATGTTGAAATTGTC
ATTGAACTTGCCTGAAGAAGGTAAAGCCATTGAAGATGCAGTTAAAAAGGTTTTGGATGCAGGTATCAGA
ACTGGTGATTTAGGTGGTTCCAACAGTACCACCGAAGTCGGTGATGCTGTCGCCGAAGAAGTTAAGAAAA
TCCTTGCTTAAAAAGATTCTCTTTTTTTGTGATATTTGTACATAAACTTTATAAATGAAATTCATAATAG
AAACGACACGAAATTACAAAATGGAATATGTTCATAGGGTAGACGAAACTATATACGCAATCTACATACA
TTTATCAAGAAGGAGAAAAAGGAGGATGTAAAGGAATACAGGTAAGCAAATTGATACTAATGGCTCAACG
TGATAAGGAAAAAGAATTGCACTTTAACATTAATATTGACAAGGAGGAGGGCATCACA
Features (pLannotate 1.2.2; 24 found; start..end, strand, type, name):
    103..243     -  CDS            NFS1 (fragment): NFS1_YEAST - Also known as SPL1 From Saccharomyces cerevisiae (strain ATCC 204508 / S288c) (Baker's yeast).
    349..414     -  CDS            hus5 (fragment): UBC9_SCHPO - Also known as ubc9. Experimental evidence at protein level: Swiss-Prot protein existence level 1. Catalyzes the covalent attachment of ubiquitin-like protein SUMO/Smt3 to other proteins. Required for efficient recovery from DNA damage or S-phase arrest and normal mitosis. This may be as part of a checkpoint independent recovery process. From Schizosaccharomyces pombe (strain 972 / ATCC 24843) (Fission yeast).
    575..1356    +  rep_origin     ars1: Schizosaccharomyces pombe autonomously replicating sequence ars1
   1435..1484    -  misc_feature   bom (fragment): basis of mobility region from pBR322
   1586..1621    -  CDS            rop (fragment): Rop protein, which maintains plasmids at low copy number; rop
   1716..1820    +  promoter       AmpR promoter: bla
   1821..2681    +  CDS            AmpR: β-lactamase; bla; confers resistance to ampicillin, carbenicillin, and related antibiotics
   2852..3440    +  rep_origin     ori: high-copy-number ColE1/pMB1/pBR322/pUC origin of replication
   3623..3715    +  CDS            lacI (fragment): lac repressor; lacI; The lac repressor binds to the lac operator to inhibit transcription in E. coli. This inhibition can be relieved by adding lactose or isopropyl-β-D-thiogalactopyranoside (IPTG).
   3728..3749    +  protein_bind   CAP binding site: CAP binding activates transcription in the presence of cAMP. E. coli catabolite activator protein
   3764..3794    +  promoter       lac promoter: promoter for the E. coli lac operon
   3802..3818    +  protein_bind   lac operator: The lac repressor binds to the lac operator to inhibit transcription in E. coli. This inhibition can be relieved by adding lactose or isopropyl-β-D-thiogalactopyranoside (IPTG). lac repressor encoded by lacI
   3875..3908    +  protein_bind   loxP: Cre-mediated recombination occurs in the 8-bp core sequence (GCATACAT). Cre recombinase
   3917..4633    +  CDS            yeGFP: yeast-enhanced green fluorescent protein codons optimized for translation in S. cerevisiae and C. albicans
   4654..4841    +  terminator     ADH1 terminator: S. cerevisiae ADH1; transcription terminator for the S. cerevisiae alcohol dehydrogenase 1 (ADH1) gene
   4916..6272    +  gene           kanMX: yeast selectable marker conferring kanamycin resistance (Wach et al., 1994)
   6362..6519    +  CDS            lacZα (fragment): LacZα fragment of β-galactosidase; lacZ fragment
   6525..6576    -  misc_feature   bom (fragment): basis of mobility region from pBR322
   6587..6603    +  CDS            calmodulin (fragment): calcium-binding protein
   7151..8143    -  CDS            Cre: site-specific recombinase Cre is a site-specific recombinase from bacteriophage P1. Recombination occurs at loxP sequences.
   8193..8231    -  CDS            Cre (fragment): site-specific recombinase Cre is a site-specific recombinase from bacteriophage P1. Recombination occurs at loxP sequences.
   8233..8839    -  promoter       nmt1 promoter (fragment): wild-type nmt1 promoter from Schizosaccharomyces pombe, conferring strong thiamine-repressible expression
   8857..9246    +  promoter       LEU2 promoter: S. cerevisiae LEU2
   9277..10368   +  CDS            LEU2: LEU3_YEAST - Experimental evidence at protein level: Swiss-Prot protein existence level 1. Catalyzes the oxidation of 3-carboxy-2-hydroxy-4- methylpentanoate (3-isopropylmalate) to 3-carboxy-4-methyl-2- oxopentanoate. The product decarboxylates to 4-methyl-2 oxopentanoate. From Saccharomyces cerevisiae (strain ATCC 204508 / S288c) (Baker's yeast).
