[The description below was written by a language model from this plasmid's Addgene catalogue record and pLannotate feature annotations shown in this document.]
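Description:
pAW8_yECitrine is an empty-backbone Cre/lox tagging vector for the fission yeast Schizosaccharomyces pombe, built on pUC19 and designed for recombinase-mediated cassette exchange. In E. coli it is maintained at high copy through the ColE1/pUC origin and selected with ampicillin via the β-lactamase gene. For fission yeast it carries the S. pombe ars1 autonomously replicating sequence and the S. cerevisiae LEU2 gene with its own promoter, a marker commonly used to complement leucine auxotrophy in yeast hosts. The two sequence records (depositor and sequencing result) are annotated essentially identically, differing by only a few nucleotides within the nmt1 promoter region.

The exchangeable payload begins with a loxP site followed directly by a yeast codon-optimised fluorescent protein reading frame. The annotation software labels this as yeGFP, but the catalogue entry identifies it as the yellow variant yECitrine. It is followed by the S. cerevisiae ADH1 terminator and a kanMX marker. Only one loxP site is annotated. Cassette exchange normally requires a second, heterologous lox site downstream of the cassette, but the feature table does not identify one, so its presence cannot be confirmed from this record. On the opposite strand, Cre recombinase is placed under the thiamine-repressible S. pombe nmt1 promoter, so the plasmid supplies its own recombinase once inside the cell. The Cre annotation is split into a main part and a short fragment, and the record does not explain the interruption. In use, Cre would swap the tag cassette into a genomic locus previously marked with compatible lox sites, fusing the fluorescent protein to the C-terminus of the target gene. No gene insert is present. Small fragments annotated as NFS1, hus5, lacZα, rop, bom and calmodulin appear to be cloning remnants or incidental matches.
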