Addgene plasmid #110231: pAW8_yECitrine
Purpose: (Empty Backbone) Cre/Lox C-terminal tagging construct encoding codon-optimized yellow fluorescent protein
Depositing lab: Tony Carr. Depositing organization: University of Sussex. Publication: Gene tagging and gene replacement using recombinase-mediated cassette exchange in Schizosaccharomyces pombe. Watson AT1, Garcia V, Bone N, Carr AM, Armstrong J.. Gene. 2008 Jan 15;407(1-2):63-74 10.1016/j.gene.2007.09.024 PubMed 18054176.
Backbone
  Vector backbone: pUC19
  Vector type: Cre/Lox
Growth in bacteria
  Bacterial resistance: Ampicillin, 100 μg/mL
  Growth temperature: 37°C
  Growth strain: DH5alpha
  Copy number: High Copy
Gene/Insert
  Gene/Insert name: None
Terms and licenses: Academic/Nonprofit Terms; Industry Terms: Not Available to Industry
How to cite: pAW8_yECitrine was a gift from Tony Carr (Addgene plasmid # 110231 ; http://n2t.net/addgene:110231 ; RRID:Addgene_110231)
